Addgene plasmid #125506: lentiSAMv2 ZBED3-TSS-guide1
Purpose: CRISPR-mediated activation of ZBED3. Catalytically inactive Cas9 from S. pyogenes and VP64 with 2A-BlastR.
Depositing lab: Jorge Ferrer. Depositing organization: Imperial College London. Publication: Human pancreatic islet three-dimensional chromatin architecture provides insights into the genetics of type 2 diabetes. Miguel-Escalada I, Bonas-Guarch S, Cebola I, Ponsa-Cobas J, Mendieta-Esteban J, Atla G, Javierre BM, Rolando DMY, Farabella I, Morgan CC, Garcia-Hurtado J, Beucher A, Moran I, Pasquali L, Ramos-Rodriguez M, Appel EVR, Linneberg A, Gjesing AP, Witte DR, Pedersen O, Grarup N, Ravassard P, Torrents D, Mercader JM, Piemonti L, Berney T, de Koning EJP, Kerr-Conte J, Pattou F, Fedko IO, Groop L, Prokopenko I, Hansen T, Marti-Renom MA, Fraser P, Ferrer J. Nat Genet. 2019 Jun 28. pii: 10.1038/s41588-019-0457-0. doi: 10.1038/s41588-019-0457-0. PubMed 31253982.
Backbone
  Vector backbone: lentiSAMv2
  Backbone manufacturer: Feng Zhang (Addgene #75112)
  Vector type: Mammalian Expression, Lentiviral, CRISPR
  Selectable markers: Blasticidin
Growth in bacteria
  Bacterial resistance: Ampicillin, 100 μg/mL
  Growth temperature: 37°C
  Growth strain: Stbl3
  Copy number: High Copy
Gene/Insert
  Gene/Insert name: dCas9-VP64-2A-BlastR
  gRNA/shRNA sequence: CACACGTCTGCGGGGAAAG
  Species: H. sapiens (human)
  Promoter: EF1a core and U6
  Cloning method: Restriction Enzyme; 5′ cloning site Unknown (destroyed during cloning); 3′ cloning site Unknown (destroyed during cloning)
  Sequencing primers: 5′ GATCCGCCACCATGGATGC
Terms and licenses: Academic/Nonprofit Terms; Industry Terms: Not Available to Industry
How to cite: lentiSAMv2 ZBED3-TSS-guide1 was a gift from Jorge Ferrer (Addgene plasmid # 125506 ; http://n2t.net/addgene:125506 ; RRID:Addgene_125506)
