[The description below was written by a language model from this plasmid's Addgene catalogue record and pLannotate feature annotations shown in this document.]
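Description:
lentiSAMv2 ZBED3-TSS-guide1 is a 13.5 kb lentiviral CRISPR-activation plasmid built on the lentiSAMv2 backbone and designed to upregulate the human ZBED3 gene. As its name indicates, it carries a single guide directed at the ZBED3 transcription start site region. It is propagated in E. coli through a high-copy ColE1/pUC-type origin with ampicillin resistance. An f1 origin and an SV40/EM7-driven bleomycin/Zeocin resistance cassette are also annotated on the backbone, outside the lentiviral transfer region.

The transfer cassette is arranged for packaging into HIV-1-based particles. A CMV enhancer/promoter drives a truncated 5' LTR, followed by the Ψ packaging signal, a gag fragment, RRE and cPPT/CTS. WPRE and a second truncated LTR with a bGH polyadenylation signal lie at the 3' end.

Within this region a human U6 promoter expresses the ZBED3-targeting guide in a S. pyogenes sgRNA scaffold modified with two MS2 stem loops. These loops bind MS2 coat protein, so activator fusions supplied from a separate construct can be recruited in the synergistic activation mediator (SAM) approach.

Downstream, the EF-1α core promoter drives an NLS-tagged, catalytically dead Cas9 (D10A/N863A). According to the catalogue record, this dCas9 is fused to the VP64 activation domain and linked by a 2A peptide to blasticidin S deaminase. The VP64 and 2A segments are not individually annotated in the feature table, but an unannotated gap between dCas9 and BSD is consistent with them.

Transduced mammalian cells can be selected with blasticidin. The construct is intended for CRISPR-mediated transcriptional activation of ZBED3, and the associated publication concerns chromatin architecture in human pancreatic islets and type 2 diabetes genetics.
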