Features (pLannotate 1.2.2; 38 found; start..end, strand, type, name):
     18..36      +  misc_RNA       MS2 stem loop: stem loop that binds the bacteriophage MS2 coat protein
     47..83      +  misc_RNA       gRNA scaffold (fragment): guide RNA scaffold for the Streptococcus pyogenes CRISPR/Cas9 system
     88..106     +  misc_RNA       MS2 stem loop: stem loop that binds the bacteriophage MS2 coat protein
    117..136     +  misc_RNA       gRNA scaffold (fragment): guide RNA scaffold for the Streptococcus pyogenes CRISPR/Cas9 system
    149..167     +  CDS            small t antigen (fragment): SV40 (simian virus 40) small t antigen
    193..404     +  promoter       EF-1α core promoter: core promoter for human elongation factor EF-1α
    421..468     +  CDS            nucleoplasmin NLS: bipartite nuclear localization signal from nucleoplasmin
    468..4569    +  CDS            dCas9 (fragment): catalytically dead mutant of the Cas9 endonuclease from the Streptococcus pyogenes Type II CRISPR/Cas system RNA-guided DNA-binding protein that lacks endonuclease activity due to the D10A mutation in the RuvC catalytic domain and the N863A mutation in the HNH catalytic domain
   4894..5292    +  CDS            BSD: blasticidin S deaminase; Aspergillus terreus BSD; confers resistance to blasticidin
   5293..5314    +  misc_feature   MCS (fragment): pBluescript multiple cloning site
   5317..5905    +  misc_feature   WPRE: woodchuck hepatitis virus posttranscriptional regulatory element
   5842..6423    +  CDS            nef (fragment): NEF_HV1H2 - Experimental evidence at protein level: Swiss-Prot protein existence level 1. Extracellular Nef protein targets CD4(+) T-lymphocytes for apoptosis by interacting with CXCR4 surface receptors. From Human immunodeficiency virus type 1 group M subtype B (isolate HXB2) (HIV-1).
   6430..6610    +  LTR            5' LTR (truncated): truncated 5' long terminal repeat (LTR) from HIV-1
   6642..6866    +  polyA_signal   bGH poly(A) signal: bovine growth hormone polyadenylation signal
   6870..6891    +  promoter       SV40 promoter (fragment): SV40 enhancer and early promoter
   6912..7340    +  rep_origin     f1 ori (sequence partly withheld): f1 bacteriophage origin of replication; arrow indicates direction of (+) strand synthesis
   7354..7683    +  promoter       SV40 promoter: SV40 enhancer and early promoter
   7731..7778    +  promoter       EM7 promoter: synthetic bacterial promoter&nbsp
   7797..8171    +  CDS            BleoR: antibiotic-binding protein; Sh ble from Streptoalloteichus hindustanus; confers resistance to bleomycin, phleomycin, and Zeocin™
   8181..8306    +  CDS            ble (fragment): BLE_KLEPN - Experimental evidence at protein level: Swiss-Prot protein existence level 1. Binding protein with a strong affinity to the bleomycin family of antibiotics. Binds to CL990; an antimitotic-antibiotic compound. From Klebsiella pneumoniae.
   8301..8422    +  polyA_signal   SV40 poly(A) signal: SV40 polyadenylation signal
   8493..8515    -  protein_bind   lac operator (fragment): The lac repressor binds to the lac operator to inhibit transcription in E. coli. This inhibition can be relieved by adding lactose or isopropyl-β-D-thiogalactopyranoside (IPTG). lac repressor encoded by lacI
   8519..8549    -  promoter       lac promoter: promoter for the E. coli lac operon
   8564..8585    -  protein_bind   CAP binding site: CAP binding activates transcription in the presence of cAMP. E. coli catabolite activator protein
   8598..8690    -  CDS            lacI (fragment): lac repressor; lacI; The lac repressor binds to the lac operator to inhibit transcription in E. coli. This inhibition can be relieved by adding lactose or isopropyl-β-D-thiogalactopyranoside (IPTG).
   8873..9461    -  rep_origin     ori: high-copy-number ColE1/pMB1/pBR322/pUC origin of replication
   9632..10492   -  CDS            AmpR: β-lactamase; bla; confers resistance to ampicillin, carbenicillin, and related antibiotics
  10493..10597   -  promoter       AmpR promoter: bla
  10656..10708   -  misc_feature   bom (fragment): basis of mobility region from pBR322
  10863..11242   +  enhancer       CMV enhancer: human cytomegalovirus immediate early enhancer
  11243..11442   +  promoter       CMV promoter: human cytomegalovirus (CMV) immediate early promoter
  11460..11640   +  LTR            5' LTR (truncated): truncated 5' long terminal repeat (LTR) from HIV-1
  11687..11812   +  misc_feature   HIV-1 Ψ: packaging signal of human immunodeficiency virus type 1
  11796..12159   +  CDS            HIV-1 gag (fragment): gag protein from human immunodeficiency virus 1; gag
  12305..12538   +  misc_feature   RRE: The Rev response element (RRE) of HIV-1 allows for Rev-dependent mRNA export from the nucleus to the cytoplasm.
  12915..13015   +  CDS            Rev (fragment): human immunodeficiency virus 1 (HIV-1) Rev protein; rev; enhances nuclear export of unspliced and incompletely spliced viral mRNAs
  13065..13182   +  misc_feature   cPPT/CTS: central polypurine tract and central termination sequence of HIV-1
  13232..13472   +  promoter       U6 promoter: RNA polymerase III promoter for human U6 snRNA
>Addgene plasmid #125506 | lentiSAMv2 ZBED3-TSS-guide1 | addgene full sequence | sequence record 251551 | Addgene NGS Result
GTTTTAGAGCTAGGCCAACATGAGGATCACCCATGTCTGCAGGGCCTAGCAAGTTAAAATAAGGCTAGTC
CGTTATCAACTTGGCCAACATGAGGATCACCCATGTCTGCAGGGCCAAGTGGCACCGAGTCGGTGCTTTT
TTTGGATCCTAGGTCTTGAAAGGAGTGGGAATTGGCTCCGGTGCCCGTCAGTGGGCAGAGCGCACATCGC
CCACAGTCCCCGAGAAGTTGGGGGGAGGGGTCGGCAATTGATCCGGTGCCTAGAGAAGGTGGCGCGGGGT
AAACTGGGAAAGTGATGTCGTGTACTGGCTCCGCCTTTTTCCCGAGGGTGGGGGAGAACCGTATATAAGT
GCAGTAGTCGCCGTGAACGTTCTTTTTCGCAACGGGTTTGCCGCCAGAACACAGGCGTACGGCCACCATG
AAAAGGCCGGCGGCCACGAAAAAGGCCGGCCAGGCAAAAAAGAAAAAGGACAAGAAGTACAGCATCGGCC
TGGCCATCGGCACCAACTCTGTGGGCTGGGCCGTGATCACCGACGAGTACAAGGTGCCCAGCAAGAAATT
CAAGGTGCTGGGCAACACCGACCGGCACAGCATCAAGAAGAACCTGATCGGAGCCCTGCTGTTCGACAGC
GGCGAAACAGCCGAGGCCACCCGGCTGAAGAGAACCGCCAGAAGAAGATACACCAGACGGAAGAACCGGA
TCTGCTATCTGCAAGAGATCTTCAGCAACGAGATGGCCAAGGTGGACGACAGCTTCTTCCACAGACTGGA
AGAGTCCTTCCTGGTGGAAGAGGATAAGAAGCACGAGCGGCACCCCATCTTCGGCAACATCGTGGACGAG
GTGGCCTACCACGAGAAGTACCCCACCATCTACCACCTGAGAAAGAAACTGGTGGACAGCACCGACAAGG
CCGACCTGCGGCTGATCTATCTGGCCCTGGCCCACATGATCAAGTTCCGGGGCCACTTCCTGATCGAGGG
CGACCTGAACCCCGACAACAGCGACGTGGACAAGCTGTTCATCCAGCTGGTGCAGACCTACAACCAGCTG
TTCGAGGAAAACCCCATCAACGCCAGCGGCGTGGACGCCAAGGCCATCCTGTCTGCCAGACTGAGCAAGA
GCAGACGGCTGGAAAATCTGATCGCCCAGCTGCCCGGCGAGAAGAAGAATGGCCTGTTCGGCAACCTGAT
TGCCCTGAGCCTGGGCCTGACCCCCAACTTCAAGAGCAACTTCGACCTGGCCGAGGATGCCAAACTGCAG
CTGAGCAAGGACACCTACGACGACGACCTGGACAACCTGCTGGCCCAGATCGGCGACCAGTACGCCGACC
TGTTTCTGGCCGCCAAGAACCTGTCCGACGCCATCCTGCTGAGCGACATCCTGAGAGTGAACACCGAGAT
CACCAAGGCCCCCCTGAGCGCCTCTATGATCAAGAGATACGACGAGCACCACCAGGACCTGACCCTGCTG
AAAGCTCTCGTGCGGCAGCAGCTGCCTGAGAAGTACAAAGAGATTTTCTTCGACCAGAGCAAGAACGGCT
ACGCCGGCTACATTGACGGCGGAGCCAGCCAGGAAGAGTTCTACAAGTTCATCAAGCCCATCCTGGAAAA
GATGGACGGCACCGAGGAACTGCTCGTGAAGCTGAACAGAGAGGACCTGCTGCGGAAGCAGCGGACCTTC
GACAACGGCAGCATCCCCCACCAGATCCACCTGGGAGAGCTGCACGCCATTCTGCGGCGGCAGGAAGATT
TTTACCCATTCCTGAAGGACAACCGGGAAAAGATCGAGAAGATCCTGACCTTCCGCATCCCCTACTACGT
GGGCCCTCTGGCCAGGGGAAACAGCAGATTCGCCTGGATGACCAGAAAGAGCGAGGAAACCATCACCCCC
TGGAACTTCGAGGAAGTGGTGGACAAGGGCGCTTCCGCCCAGAGCTTCATCGAGCGGATGACCAACTTCG
ATAAGAACCTGCCCAACGAGAAGGTGCTGCCCAAGCACAGCCTGCTGTACGAGTACTTCACCGTGTATAA
CGAGCTGACCAAAGTGAAATACGTGACCGAGGGAATGAGAAAGCCCGCCTTCCTGAGCGGCGAGCAGAAA
AAGGCCATCGTGGACCTGCTGTTCAAGACCAACCGGAAAGTGACCGTGAAGCAGCTGAAAGAGGACTACT
TCAAGAAAATCGAGTGCTTCGACTCCGTGGAAATCTCCGGCGTGGAAGATCGGTTCAACGCCTCCCTGGG
CACATACCACGATCTGCTGAAAATTATCAAGGACAAGGACTTCCTGGACAATGAGGAAAACGAGGACATT
CTGGAAGATATCGTGCTGACCCTGACACTGTTTGAGGACAGAGAGATGATCGAGGAACGGCTGAAAACCT
ATGCCCACCTGTTCGACGACAAAGTGATGAAGCAGCTGAAGCGGCGGAGATACACCGGCTGGGGCAGGCT
GAGCCGGAAGCTGATCAACGGCATCCGGGACAAGCAGTCCGGCAAGACAATCCTGGATTTCCTGAAGTCC
GACGGCTTCGCCAACAGAAACTTCATGCAGCTGATCCACGACGACAGCCTGACCTTTAAAGAGGACATCC
AGAAAGCCCAGGTGTCCGGCCAGGGCGATAGCCTGCACGAGCACATTGCCAATCTGGCCGGCAGCCCCGC
CATTAAGAAGGGCATCCTGCAGACAGTGAAGGTGGTGGACGAGCTCGTGAAAGTGATGGGCCGGCACAAG
CCCGAGAACATCGTGATCGAAATGGCCAGAGAGAACCAGACCACCCAGAAGGGACAGAAGAACAGCCGCG
AGAGAATGAAGCGGATCGAAGAGGGCATCAAAGAGCTGGGCAGCCAGATCCTGAAAGAACACCCCGTGGA
AAACACCCAGCTGCAGAACGAGAAGCTGTACCTGTACTACCTGCAGAATGGGCGGGATATGTACGTGGAC
CAGGAACTGGACATCAACCGGCTGTCCGACTACGATGTGGACCACATCGTGCCTCAGAGCTTTCTGAAGG
ACGACTCCATCGACAACAAGGTGCTGACCAGAAGCGACAAGGCCCGGGGCAAGAGCGACAACGTGCCCTC
CGAAGAGGTCGTGAAGAAGATGAAGAACTACTGGCGGCAGCTGCTGAACGCCAAGCTGATTACCCAGAGA
AAGTTCGACAATCTGACCAAGGCCGAGAGAGGCGGCCTGAGCGAACTGGATAAGGCCGGCTTCATCAAGA
GACAGCTGGTGGAAACCCGGCAGATCACAAAGCACGTGGCACAGATCCTGGACTCCCGGATGAACACTAA
GTACGACGAGAATGACAAGCTGATCCGGGAAGTGAAAGTGATCACCCTGAAGTCCAAGCTGGTGTCCGAT
TTCCGGAAGGATTTCCAGTTTTACAAAGTGCGCGAGATCAACAACTACCACCACGCCCACGACGCCTACC
TGAACGCCGTCGTGGGAACCGCCCTGATCAAAAAGTACCCTAAGCTGGAAAGCGAGTTCGTGTACGGCGA
CTACAAGGTGTACGACGTGCGGAAGATGATCGCCAAGAGCGAGCAGGAAATCGGCAAGGCTACCGCCAAG
TACTTCTTCTACAGCAACATCATGAACTTTTTCAAGACCGAGATTACCCTGGCCAACGGCGAGATCCGGA
AGCGGCCTCTGATCGAGACAAACGGCGAAACCGGGGAGATCGTGTGGGATAAGGGCCGGGATTTTGCCAC
CGTGCGGAAAGTGCTGAGCATGCCCCAAGTGAATATCGTGAAAAAGACCGAGGTGCAGACAGGCGGCTTC
AGCAAAGAGTCTATCCTGCCCAAGAGGAACAGCGATAAGCTGATCGCCAGAAAGAAGGACTGGGACCCTA
AGAAGTACGGCGGCTTCGACAGCCCCACCGTGGCCTATTCTGTGCTGGTGGTGGCCAAAGTGGAAAAGGG
CAAGTCCAAGAAACTGAAGAGTGTGAAAGAGCTGCTGGGGATCACCATCATGGAAAGAAGCAGCTTCGAG
AAGAATCCCATCGACTTTCTGGAAGCCAAGGGCTACAAAGAAGTGAAAAAGGACCTGATCATCAAGCTGC
CTAAGTACTCCCTGTTCGAGCTGGAAAACGGCCGGAAGAGAATGCTGGCCTCTGCCGGCGAACTGCAGAA
GGGAAACGAACTGGCCCTGCCCTCCAAATATGTGAACTTCCTGTACCTGGCCAGCCACTATGAGAAGCTG
AAGGGCTCCCCCGAGGATAATGAGCAGAAACAGCTGTTTGTGGAACAGCACAAGCACTACCTGGACGAGA
TCATCGAGCAGATCAGCGAGTTCTCCAAGAGAGTGATCCTGGCCGACGCTAATCTGGACAAAGTGCTGTC
CGCCTACAACAAGCACCGGGATAAGCCCATCAGAGAGCAGGCCGAGAATATCATCCACCTGTTTACCCTG
ACCAATCTGGGAGCCCCTGCCGCCTTCAAGTACTTTGACACCACCATCGACCGGAAGAGGTACACCAGCA
CCAAAGAGGTGCTGGACGCCACCCTGATCCACCAGAGCATCACCGGCCTGTACGAGACACGGATCGACCT
GTCTCAGCTGGGAGGCGACAGCGCTGGAGGAGGTGGAAGCGGAGGAGGAGGAAGCGGAGGAGGAGGTAGC
GGACCTAAGAAAAAGAGGAAGGTGGCGGCCGCTGGATCCGGACGGGCTGACGCATTGGACGATTTTGATC
TGGATATGCTGGGAAGTGACGCCCTCGATGATTTTGACCTTGACATGCTTGGTTCGGATGCCCTTGATGA
CTTTGACCTCGACATGCTCGGCAGTGACGCCCTTGATGATTTCGACCTGGACATGCTGATTAACTGTACA
GGCAGTGGAGAGGGCAGAGGAAGTCTGCTAACATGCGGTGACGTCGAGGAGAATCCTGGCCCAATGGCCA
AGCCTTTGTCTCAAGAAGAATCCACCCTCATTGAAAGAGCAACGGCTACAATCAACAGCATCCCCATCTC
TGAAGACTACAGCGTCGCCAGCGCAGCTCTCTCTAGCGACGGCCGCATCTTCACTGGTGTCAATGTATAT
CATTTTACTGGGGGACCTTGTGCAGAACTCGTGGTGCTGGGCACTGCTGCTGCTGCGGCAGCTGGCAACC
TGACTTGTATCGTCGCGATCGGAAATGAGAACAGGGGCATCTTGAGCCCCTGCGGACGGTGCCGACAGGT
GCTTCTCGATCTGCATCCTGGGATCAAAGCCATAGTGAAGGACAGTGATGGACAGCCGACGGCAGTTGGG
ATTCGTGAATTGCTGCCCTCTGGTTATGTGTGGGAGGGCTAAGAATTCGATATCAAGCTTATCGGTAATC
AACCTCTGGATTACAAAATTTGTGAAAGATTGACTGGTATTCTTAACTATGTTGCTCCTTTTACGCTATG
TGGATACGCTGCTTTAATGCCTTTGTATCATGCTATTGCTTCCCGTATGGCTTTCATTTTCTCCTCCTTG
TATAAATCCTGGTTGCTGTCTCTTTATGAGGAGTTGTGGCCCGTTGTCAGGCAACGTGGCGTGGTGTGCA
CTGTGTTTGCTGACGCAACCCCCACTGGTTGGGGCATTGCCACCACCTGTCAGCTCCTTTCCGGGACTTT
CGCTTTCCCCCTCCCTATTGCCACGGCGGAACTCATCGCCGCCTGCCTTGCCCGCTGCTGGACAGGGGCT
CGGCTGTTGGGCACTGACAATTCCGTGGTGTTGTCGGGGAAATCATCGTCCTTTCCTTGGCTGCTCGCCT
GTGTTGCCACCTGGATTCTGCGCGGGACGTCCTTCTGCTACGTCCCTTCGGCCCTCAATCCAGCGGACCT
TCCTTCCCGCGGCCTGCTGCCGGCTCTGCGGCCTCTTCCGCGTCTTCGCCTTCGCCCTCAGACGAGTCGG
ATCTCCCTTTGGGCCGCCTCCCCGCATCGATACCGTCGACCTCGAGACCTAGAAAAACATGGAGCAATCA
CAAGTAGCAATACAGCAGCTACCAATGCTGATTGTGCCTGGCTAGAAGCACAAGAGGAGGAGGAGGTGGG
TTTTCCAGTCACACCTCAGGTACCTTTAAGACCAATGACTTACAAGGCAGCTGTAGATCTTAGCCACTTT
TTAAAAGAAAAGGGGGGACTGGAAGGGCTAATTCACTCCCAACGAAGACAAGATATCCTTGATCTGTGGA
TCTACCACACACAAGGCTACTTCCCTGATTGGCAGAACTACACACCAGGGCCAGGGATCAGATATCCACT
GACCTTTGGATGGTGCTACAAGCTAGTACCAGTTGAGCAAGAGAAGGTAGAAGAAGCCAATGAAGGAGAG
AACACCCGCTTGTTACACCCTGTGAGCCTGCATGGGATGGATGACCCGGAGAGAGAAGTATTAGAGTGGA
GGTTTGACAGCCGCCTAGCATTTCATCACATGGCCCGAGAGCTGCATCCGGACTGTACTGGGTCTCTCTG
GTTAGACCAGATCTGAGCCTGGGAGCTCTCTGGCTAACTAGGGAACCCACTGCTTAAGCCTCAATAAAGC
TTGCCTTGAGTGCTTCAAGTAGTGTGTGCCCGTCTGTTGTGTGACTCTGGTAACTAGAGATCCCTCAGAC
CCTTTTAGTCAGTGTGGAAAATCTCTAGCAGGGCCCGTTTAAACCCGCTGATCAGCCTCGACTGTGCCTT
CTAGTTGCCAGCCATCTGTTGTTTGCCCCTCCCCCGTGCCTTCCTTGACCCTGGAAGGTGCCACTCCCAC
TGTCCTTTCCTAATAAAATGAGGAAATTGCATCGCATTGTCTGAGTAGGTGTCATTCTATTCTGGGGGGT
GGGGTGGGGCAGGACAGCAAGGGGGAGGATTGGGAAGACAATAGCAGGCATGCTGGGGATGCGGTGGGCT
CTATGGCTTCTGAGGCGGAAAGAACCAGCTGGGGCTCTAGGGGGTATCCCC
[124 nt withheld, positions 6912-7035]
C
[91 nt withheld, positions 7037-7127]
A
[49 nt withheld, positions 7129-7177]
CCTTTGACGTTGGAGTCCACGTTCTTT
[37 nt withheld, positions 7205-7241]
ACCCTATCTCGGTCTATTCTTTTGATTTATAAGGGATTTTGCCGATTTCGGCCTATTGGTTAAAAAATGA
GCTGATTTAACAAAAATTTAACGCGAATTAATTCTGTGGAATGTGTGTCAGTTAGGGTGTGGAAAGTCCC
CAGGCTCCCCAGCAGGCAGAAGTATGCAAAGCATGCATCTCAATTAGTCAGCAACCAGGTGTGGAAAGTC
CCCAGGCTCCCCAGCAGGCAGAAGTATGCAAAGCATGCATCTCAATTAGTCAGCAACCATAGTCCCGCCC
CTAACTCCGCCCATCCCGCCCCTAACTCCGCCCAGTTCCGCCCATTCTCCGCCCCATGGCTGACTAATTT
TTTTTATTTATGCAGAGGCCGAGGCCGCCTCTGCCTCTGAGCTATTCCAGAAGTAGTGAGGAGGCTTTTT
TGGAGGCCTAGGCTTTTGCAAAAAGCTCCCGGGAGCTTGTATATCCATTTTCGGATCTGATCAGCACGTG
TTGACAATTAATCATCGGCATAGTATATCGGCATAGTATAATACGACAAGGTGAGGAACTAAACCATGGC
CAAGTTGACCAGTGCCGTTCCGGTGCTCACCGCGCGCGACGTCGCCGGAGCGGTCGAGTTCTGGACCGAC
CGGCTCGGGTTCTCCCGGGACTTCGTGGAGGACGACTTCGCCGGTGTGGTCCGGGACGACGTGACCCTGT
TCATCAGCGCGGTCCAGGACCAGGTGGTGCCGGACAACACCCTGGCCTGGGTGTGGGTGCGCGGCCTGGA
CGAGCTGTACGCCGAGTGGTCGGAGGTCGTGTCCACGAACTTCCGGGACGCCTCCGGGCCGGCCATGACC
GAGATCGGCGAGCAGCCGTGGGGGCGGGAGTTCGCCCTGCGCGACCCGGCCGGCAACTGCGTGCACTTCG
TGGCCGAGGAGCAGGACTGACACGTGCTACGAGATTTCGATTCCACCGCCGCCTTCTATGAAAGGTTGGG
CTTCGGAATCGTTTTCCGGGACGCCGGCTGGATGATCCTCCAGCGCGGGGATCTCATGCTGGAGTTCTTC
GCCCACCCCAACTTGTTTATTGCAGCTTATAATGGTTACAAATAAAGCAATAGCATCACAAATTTCACAA
ATAAAGCATTTTTTTCACTGCATTCTAGTTGTGGTTTGTCCAAACTCATCAATGTATCTTATCATGTCTG
TATACCGTCGACCTCTAGCTAGAGCTTGGCGTAATCATGGTCATAGCTGTTTCCTGTGTGAAATTGTTAT
CCGCTCACAATTCCACACAACATACGAGCCGGAAGCATAAAGTGTAAAGCCTGGGGTGCCTAATGAGTGA
GCTAACTCACATTAATTGCGTTGCGCTCACTGCCCGCTTTCCAGTCGGGAAACCTGTCGTGCCAGCTGCA
TTAATGAATCGGCCAACGCGCGGGGAGAGGCGGTTTGCGTATTGGGCGCTCTTCCGCTTCCTCGCTCACT
GACTCGCTGCGCTCGGTCGTTCGGCTGCGGCGAGCGGTATCAGCTCACTCAAAGGCGGTAATACGGTTAT
CCACAGAATCAGGGGATAACGCAGGAAAGAACATGTGAGCAAAAGGCCAGCAAAAGGCCAGGAACCGTAA
AAAGGCCGCGTTGCTGGCGTTTTTCCATAGGCTCCGCCCCCCTGACGAGCATCACAAAAATCGACGCTCA
AGTCAGAGGTGGCGAAACCCGACAGGACTATAAAGATACCAGGCGTTTCCCCCTGGAAGCTCCCTCGTGC
GCTCTCCTGTTCCGACCCTGCCGCTTACCGGATACCTGTCCGCCTTTCTCCCTTCGGGAAGCGTGGCGCT
TTCTCATAGCTCACGCTGTAGGTATCTCAGTTCGGTGTAGGTCGTTCGCTCCAAGCTGGGCTGTGTGCAC
GAACCCCCCGTTCAGCCCGACCGCTGCGCCTTATCCGGTAACTATCGTCTTGAGTCCAACCCGGTAAGAC
ACGACTTATCGCCACTGGCAGCAGCCACTGGTAACAGGATTAGCAGAGCGAGGTATGTAGGCGGTGCTAC
AGAGTTCTTGAAGTGGTGGCCTAACTACGGCTACACTAGAAGAACAGTATTTGGTATCTGCGCTCTGCTG
AAGCCAGTTACCTTCGGAAAAAGAGTTGGTAGCTCTTGATCCGGCAAACAAACCACCGCTGGTAGCGGTG
GTTTTTTTGTTTGCAAGCAGCAGATTACGCGCAGAAAAAAAGGATCTCAAGAAGATCCTTTGATCTTTTC
TACGGGGTCTGACGCTCAGTGGAACGAAAACTCACGTTAAGGGATTTTGGTCATGAGATTATCAAAAAGG
ATCTTCACCTAGATCCTTTTAAATTAAAAATGAAGTTTTAAATCAATCTAAAGTATATATGAGTAAACTT
GGTCTGACAGTTACCAATGCTTAATCAGTGAGGCACCTATCTCAGCGATCTGTCTATTTCGTTCATCCAT
AGTTGCCTGACTCCCCGTCGTGTAGATAACTACGATACGGGAGGGCTTACCATCTGGCCCCAGTGCTGCA
ATGATACCGCGAGACCCACGCTCACCGGCTCCAGATTTATCAGCAATAAACCAGCCAGCCGGAAGGGCCG
AGCGCAGAAGTGGTCCTGCAACTTTATCCGCCTCCATCCAGTCTATTAATTGTTGCCGGGAAGCTAGAGT
AAGTAGTTCGCCAGTTAATAGTTTGCGCAACGTTGTTGCCATTGCTACAGGCATCGTGGTGTCACGCTCG
TCGTTTGGTATGGCTTCATTCAGCTCCGGTTCCCAACGATCAAGGCGAGTTACATGATCCCCCATGTTGT
GCAAAAAAGCGGTTAGCTCCTTCGGTCCTCCGATCGTTGTCAGAAGTAAGTTGGCCGCAGTGTTATCACT
CATGGTTATGGCAGCACTGCATAATTCTCTTACTGTCATGCCATCCGTAAGATGCTTTTCTGTGACTGGT
GAGTACTCAACCAAGTCATTCTGAGAATAGTGTATGCGGCGACCGAGTTGCTCTTGCCCGGCGTCAATAC
GGGATAATACCGCGCCACATAGCAGAACTTTAAAAGTGCTCATCATTGGAAAACGTTCTTCGGGGCGAAA
ACTCTCAAGGATCTTACCGCTGTTGAGATCCAGTTCGATGTAACCCACTCGTGCACCCAACTGATCTTCA
GCATCTTTTACTTTCACCAGCGTTTCTGGGTGAGCAAAAACAGGAAGGCAAAATGCCGCAAAAAAGGGAA
TAAGGGCGACACGGAAATGTTGAATACTCATACTCTTCCTTTTTCAATATTATTGAAGCATTTATCAGGG
TTATTGTCTCATGAGCGGATACATATTTGAATGTATTTAGAAAAATAAACAAATAGGGGTTCCGCGCACA
TTTCCCCGAAAAGTGCCACCTGACGTCGACGGATCGGGAGATCTCCCGATCCCCTATGGTGCACTCTCAG
TACAATCTGCTCTGATGCCGCATAGTTAAGCCAGTATCTGCTCCCTGCTTGTGTGTTGGAGGTCGCTGAG
TAGTGCGCGAGCAAAATTTAAGCTACAACAAGGCAAGGCTTGACCGACAATTGCATGAAGAATCTGCTTA
GGGTTAGGCGTTTTGCGCTGCTTCGCGATGTACGGGCCAGATATACGCGTTGACATTGATTATTGACTAG
TTATTAATAGTAATCAATTACGGGGTCATTAGTTCATAGCCCATATATGGAGTTCCGCGTTACATAACTT
ACGGTAAATGGCCCGCCTGGCTGACCGCCCAACGACCCCCGCCCATTGACGTCAATAATGACGTATGTTC
CCATAGTAACGCCAATAGGGACTTTCCATTGACGTCAATGGGTGGAGTATTTACGGTAAACTGCCCACTT
GGCAGTACATCAAGTGTATCATATGCCAAGTACGCCCCCTATTGACGTCAATGACGGTAAATGGCCCGCC
TGGCATTATGCCCAGTACATGACCTTATGGGACTTTCCTACTTGGCAGTACATCTACGTATTAGTCATCG
CTATTACCATGGTGATGCGGTTTTGGCAGTACATCAATGGGCGTGGATAGCGGTTTGACTCACGGGGATT
TCCAAGTCTCCACCCCATTGACGTCAATGGGAGTTTGTTTTGGCACCAAAATCAACGGGACTTTCCAAAA
TGTCGTAACAACTCCGCCCCATTGACGCAAATGGGCGGTAGGCGTGTACGGTGGGAGGTCTATATAAGCA
GCGCGTTTTGCCTGTACTGGGTCTCTCTGGTTAGACCAGATCTGAGCCTGGGAGCTCTCTGGCTAACTAG
GGAACCCACTGCTTAAGCCTCAATAAAGCTTGCCTTGAGTGCTTCAAGTAGTGTGTGCCCGTCTGTTGTG
TGACTCTGGTAACTAGAGATCCCTCAGACCCTTTTAGTCAGTGTGGAAAATCTCTAGCAGTGGCGCCCGA
ACAGGGACTTGAAAGCGAAAGGGAAACCAGAGGAGCTCTCTCGACGCAGGACTCGGCTTGCTGAAGCGCG
CACGGCAAGAGGCGAGGGGCGGCGACTGGTGAGTACGCCAAAAATTTTGACTAGCGGAGGCTAGAAGGAG
AGAGATGGGTGCGAGAGCGTCAGTATTAAGCGGGGGAGAATTAGATCGCGATGGGAAAAAATTCGGTTAA
GGCCAGGGGGAAAGAAAAAATATAAATTAAAACATATAGTATGGGCAAGCAGGGAGCTAGAACGATTCGC
AGTTAATCCTGGCCTGTTAGAAACATCAGAAGGCTGTAGACAAATACTGGGACAGCTACAACCATCCCTT
CAGACAGGATCAGAAGAACTTAGATCATTATATAATACAGTAGCAACCCTCTATTGTGTGCATCAAAGGA
TAGAGATAAAAGACACCAAGGAAGCTTTAGACAAGATAGAGGAAGAGCAAAACAAAAGTAAGACCACCGC
ACAGCAAGCGGCCGCTGATCTTCAGACCTGGAGGAGGAGATATGAGGGACAATTGGAGAAGTGAATTATA
TAAATATAAAGTAGTAAAAATTGAACCATTAGGAGTAGCACCCACCAAGGCAAAGAGAAGAGTGGTGCAG
AGAGAAAAAAGAGCAGTGGGAATAGGAGCTTTGTTCCTTGGGTTCTTGGGAGCAGCAGGAAGCACTATGG
GCGCAGCGTCAATGACGCTGACGGTACAGGCCAGACAATTATTGTCTGGTATAGTGCAGCAGCAGAACAA
TTTGCTGAGGGCTATTGAGGCGCAACAGCATCTGTTGCAACTCACAGTCTGGGGCATCAAGCAGCTCCAG
GCAAGAATCCTGGCTGTGGAAAGATACCTAAAGGATCAACAGCTCCTGGGGATTTGGGGTTGCTCTGGAA
AACTCATTTGCACCACTGCTGTGCCTTGGAATGCTAGTTGGAGTAATAAATCTCTGGAACAGATTTGGAA
TCACACGACCTGGATGGAGTGGGACAGAGAAATTAACAATTACACAAGCTTAATACACTCCTTAATTGAA
GAATCGCAAAACCAGCAAGAAAAGAATGAACAAGAATTATTGGAATTAGATAAATGGGCAAGTTTGTGGA
ATTGGTTTAACATAACAAATTGGCTGTGGTATATAAAATTATTCATAATGATAGTAGGAGGCTTGGTAGG
TTTAAGAATAGTTTTTGCTGTACTTTCTATAGTGAATAGAGTTAGGCAGGGATATTCACCATTATCGTTT
CAGACCCACCTCCCAACCCCGAGGGGACCCGACAGGCCCGAAGGAATAGAAGAAGAAGGTGGAGAGAGAG
ACAGAGACAGATCCATTCGATTAGTGAACGGATCGGCACTGCGTGCGCCAATTCTGCAGACAAATGGCAG
TATTCATCCACAATTTTAAAAGAAAAGGGGGGATTGGGGGGTACAGTGCAGGGGAAAGAATAGTAGACAT
AATAGCAACAGACATACAAACTAAAGAATTACAAAAACAAATTACAAAAATTCAAAATTTTCGGGTTTAT
TACAGGGACAGCAGAGATCCAGTTTGGTTAATTAGCTAGCGAGGGCCTATTTCCCATGATTCCTTCATAT
TTGCATATACGATACAAGGCTGTTAGAGAGATAATTGGAATTAATTTGACTGTAAACACAAAGATATTAG
TACAAAATACGTGACGTAGAAAGTAATAATTTCTTGGGTAGTTTGCAGTTTTAAAATTATGTTTTAAAAT
GGACTATCATATGCTTACCGTAACTTGAAAGTATTTCGATTTCTTGGCTTTATATATCTTGTGGAAAGGA
CGAAACACCGCACACGTCTGCGGGGAAAG
