>Addgene plasmid #125506 | lentiSAMv2 ZBED3-TSS-guide1 | depositor partial sequence | sequence record 240190 | Guide RNA, MS2 stem loops
NNNNNTTNNTGNAAGGACGAAACACCGCACACGTCTGCGGGGAAAGGTTTTAGAGCTAGGCCAACATGAG
GATCACCCATGTCTGCAGGGCCTAGCAAGTTAAAATAAGGCTAGTCCGTTATCAACTTGGCCAACATGAG
GATCACCCATGTCTGCAGGGCCAAGTGGCACCGAGTCGGTGCTTTTTTTGGATCCTAGGTCTTGAAAGGA
GTGGGAATTGGCTCCGGTGCCCGTCAGTGGGCAGAGCGCACATCGCCCACAGTCCCCGAGAAGTTGGGGG
GAGGGGTCGGCAATTGATCCGGTGCCTAGAGAAGGTGGCGCGGGGTAAACTGGGAAAGTGATGTCGTGTA
CTGGCTCCGCCTTTTTCCCGAGGGTGGGGGAGAACCGTATATAAGTGCAGTAGTCGCCGTGAACGTTCTT
TTTCGCAACGGGTTTGCCGCCAGAACACAGGCGTACGGCCACCATGAAAAGGCCGGCGGCCACGAAAAAG
GCCGGCCAGGCAAAAAAGAAAAAGGACAAGAAGTACAGCATCGGCCTGGCCATCGGCACCAACTCTGTGG
GCTGGGCCGTGATCCCGACGAGTAAAGGTGCCCAGCAAGAAATTCAAGGTGCTGGGCAACACCGACCGGC
ACAGCATCAAGAAGAACCTGATCGGAGCCCTGCTGTTCGACAGCGGCGAACAGCCGAGGCCACCCGGCGG
AAGAGAACGCCAGAGAAGAACACCAGACGGAAGACCGGATCTGCTATCTGCAGAGATCTCAGCACGAGAT
GGCCATGTGGANA
